>Addgene plasmid #243780 | mGreenLantern- T AND (A OR S)-SpyTag | addgene full sequence | sequence record 486043 | Addgene NGS Result
TGGCGAATGGG
[124 nt withheld, positions 12-135]
C
[91 nt withheld, positions 137-227]
A
[49 nt withheld, positions 229-277]
CCTTTGACGTTGGAGTCCACGTTCTTT
[37 nt withheld, positions 305-341]
ACCCTATCTCGGTCTATTCTTTTGATTTATAAGGGATTTTGCCGATTTCGGCCTATTGGTTAAAAAATGA
GCTGATTTAACAAAAATTTAACGCGAATTTTAACAAAATATTAACGTTTACAATTTCAGGTGGCACTTTT
CGGGGAAATGTGCGCGGAACCCCTATTTGTTTATTTTTCTAAATACATTCAAATATGTATCCGCTCATGA
ATTAATTCTTAGAAAAACTCATCGAGCATCAAATGAAACTGCAATTTATTCATATCAGGATTATCAATAC
CATATTTTTGAAAAAGCCGTTTCTGTAATGAAGGAGAAAACTCACCGAGGCAGTTCCATAGGATGGCAAG
ATCCTGGTATCGGTCTGCGATTCCGACTCGTCCAACATCAATACAACCTATTAATTTCCCCTCGTCAAAA
ATAAGGTTATCAAGTGAGAAATCACCATGAGTGACGACTGAATCCGGTGAGAATGGCAAAAGTTTATGCA
TTTCTTTCCAGACTTGTTCAACAGGCCAGCCATTACGCTCGTCATCAAAATCACTCGCATCAACCAAACC
GTTATTCATTCGTGATTGCGCCTGAGCGAGACGAAATACGCGATCGCTGTTAAAAGGACAATTACAAACA
GGAATCGAATGCAACCGGCGCAGGAACACTGCCAGCGCATCAACAATATTTTCACCTGAATCAGGATATT
CTTCTAATACCTGGAATGCTGTTTTCCCGGGGATCGCAGTGGTGAGTAACCATGCATCATCAGGAGTACG
GATAAAATGCTTGATGGTCGGAAGAGGCATAAATTCCGTCAGCCAGTTTAGTCTGACCATCTCATCTGTA
ACATCATTGGCAACGCTACCTTTGCCATGTTTCAGAAACAACTCTGGCGCATCGGGCTTCCCATACAATC
GATAGATTGTCGCACCTGATTGCCCGACATTATCGCGAGCCCATTTATACCCATATAAATCAGCATCCAT
GTTGGAATTTAATCGCGGCCTAGAGCAAGACGTTTCCCGTTGAATATGGCTCATAACACCCCTTGTATTA
CTGTTTATGTAAGCAGACAGTTTTATTGTTCATGACCAAAATCCCTTAACGTGAGTTTTCGTTCCACTGA
GCGTCAGACCCCGTAGAAAAGATCAAAGGATCTTCTTGAGATCCTTTTTTTCTGCGCGTAATCTGCTGCT
TGCAAACAAAAAAACCACCGCTACCAGCGGTGGTTTGTTTGCCGGATCAAGAGCTACCAACTCTTTTTCC
GAAGGTAACTGGCTTCAGCAGAGCGCAGATACCAAATACTGTCCTTCTAGTGTAGCCGTAGTTAGGCCAC
CACTTCAAGAACTCTGTAGCACCGCCTACATACCTCGCTCTGCTAATCCTGTTACCAGTGGCTGCTGCCA
GTGGCGATAAGTCGTGTCTTACCGGGTTGGACTCAAGACGATAGTTACCGGATAAGGCGCAGCGGTCGGG
CTGAACGGGGGGTTCGTGCACACAGCCCAGCTTGGAGCGAACGACCTACACCGAACTGAGATACCTACAG
CGTGAGCTATGAGAAAGCGCCACGCTTCCCGAAGGGAGAAAGGCGGACAGGTATCCGGTAAGCGGCAGGG
TCGGAACAGGAGAGCGCACGAGGGAGCTTCCAGGGGGAAACGCCTGGTATCTTTATAGTCCTGTCGGGTT
TCGCCACCTCTGACTTGAGCGTCGATTTTTGTGATGCTCGTCAGGGGGGCGGAGCCTATGGAAAAACGCC
AGCAACGCGGCCTTTTTACGGTTCCTGGCCTTTTGCTGGCCTTTTGCTCACATGTTCTTTCCTGCGTTAT
CCCCTGATTCTGTGGATAACCGTATTACCGCCTTTGAGTGAGCTGATACCGCTCGCCGCAGCCGAACGAC
CGAGCGCAGCGAGTCAGTGAGCGAGGAAGCGGAAGAGCGCCTGATGCGGTATTTTCTCCTTACGCATCTG
TGCGGTATTTCACACCGCATATATGGTGCACTCTCAGTACAATCTGCTCTGATGCCGCATAGTTAAGCCA
GTATACACTCCGCTATCGCTACGTGACTGGGTCATGGCTGCGCCCCGACACCCGCCAACACCCGCTGACG
CGCCCTGACGGGCTTGTCTGCTCCCGGCATCCGCTTACAGACAAGCTGTGACCGTCTCCGGGAGCTGCAT
GTGTCAGAGGTTTTCACCGTCATCACCGAAACGCGCGAGGCAGCTGCGGTAAAGCTCATCAGCGTGGTCG
TGAAGCGATTCACAGATGTCTGCCTGTTCATCCGCGTCCAGCTCGTTGAGTTTCTCCAGAAGCGTTAATG
TCTGGCTTCTGATAAAGCGGGCCATGTTAAGGGCGGTTTTTTCCTGTTTGGTCACTGATGCCTCCGTGTA
AGGGGGATTTCTGTTCATGGGGGTAATGATACCGATGAAACGAGAGAGGATGCTCACGATACGGGTTACT
GATGATGAACATGCCCGGTTACTGGAACGTTGTGAGGGTAAACAACTGGCGGTATGGATGCGGCGGGACC
AGAGAAAAATCACTCAGGGTCAATGCCAGCGCTTCGTTAATACAGATGTAGGTGTTCCACAGGGTAGCCA
GCAGCATCCTGCGATGCAGATCCGGAACATAATGGTGCAGGGCGCTGACTTCCGCGTTTCCAGACTTTAC
GAAACACGGAAACCGAAGACCATTCATGTTGTTGCTCAGGTCGCAGACGTTTTGCAGCAGCAGTCGCTTC
ACGTTCGCTCGCGTATCGGTGATTCATTCTGCTAACCAGTAAGGCAACCCCGCCAGCCTAGCCGGGTCCT
CAACGACAGGAGCACGATCATGCGCACCCGTGGGGCCGCCATGCCGGCGATAATGGCCTGCTTCTCGCCG
AAACGTTTGGTGGCGGGACCAGTGACGAAGGCTTGAGCGAGGGCGTGCAAGATTCCGAATACCGCAAGCG
ACAGGCCGATCATCGTCGCGCTCCAGCGAAAGCGGTCCTCGCCGAAAATGACCCAGAGCGCTGCCGGCAC
CTGTCCTACGAGTTGCATGATAAAGAAGACAGTCATAAGTGCGGCGACGATAGTCATGCCCCGCGCCCAC
CGGAAGGAGCTGACTGGGTTGAAGGCTCTCAAGGGCATCGGTCGAGATCCCGGTGCCTAATGAGTGAGCT
AACTTACATTAATTGCGTTGCGCTCACTGCCCGCTTTCCAGTCGGGAAACCTGTCGTGCCAGCTGCATTA
ATGAATCGGCCAACGCGCGGGGAGAGGCGGTTTGCGTATTGGGCGCCAGGGTGGTTTTTCTTTTCACCAG
TGAGACGGGCAACAGCTGATTGCCCTTCACCGCCTGGCCCTGAGAGAGTTGCAGCAAGCGGTCCACGCTG
GTTTGCCCCAGCAGGCGAAAATCCTGTTTGATGGTGGTTAACGGCGGGATATAACATGAGCTGTCTTCGG
TATCGTCGTATCCCACTACCGAGATGTCCGCACCAACGCGCAGCCCGGACTCGGTAATGGCGCGCATTGC
GCCCAGCGCCATCTGATCGTTGGCAACCAGCATCGCAGTGGGAACGATGCCCTCATTCAGCATTTGCATG
GTTTGTTGAAAACCGGACATGGCACTCCAGTCGCCTTCCCGTTCCGCTATCGGCTGAATTTGATTGCGAG
TGAGATATTTATGCCAGCCAGCCAGACGCAGACGCGCCGAGACAGAACTTAATGGGCCCGCTAACAGCGC
GATTTGCTGGTGACCCAATGCGACCAGATGCTCCACGCCCAGTCGCGTACCGTCTTCATGGGAGAAAATA
ATACTGTTGATGGGTGTCTGGTCAGAGACATCAAGAAATAACGCCGGAACATTAGTGCAGGCAGCTTCCA
CAGCAATGGCATCCTGGTCATCCAGCGGATAGTTAATGATCAGCCCACTGACGCGTTGCGCGAGAAGATT
GTGCACCGCCGCTTTACAGGCTTCGACGCCGCTTCGTTCTACCATCGACACCACCACGCTGGCACCCAGT
TGATCGGCGCGAGATTTAATCGCCGCGACAATTTGCGACGGCGCGTGCAGGGCCAGACTGGAGGTGGCAA
CGCCAATCAGCAACGACTGTTTGCCCGCCAGTTGTTGTGCCACGCGGTTGGGAATGTAATTCAGCTCCGC
CATCGCCGCTTCCACTTTTTCCCGCGTTTTCGCAGAAACGTGGCTGGCCTGGTTCACCACGCGGGAAACG
GTCTGATAAGAGACACCGGCATACTCTGCGACATCGTATAACGTTACTGGTTTCACATTCACCACCCTGA
ATTGACTCTCTTCCGGGCGCTATCATGCCATACCGCGAAAGGTTTTGCGCCATTCGATGGTGTCCGGGAT
CTCGACGCTCTCCCTTATGCGACTCCTGCATTAGGAAGCAGCCCAGTAGTAGGTTGAGGCCGTTGAGCAC
CGCCGCCGCAAGGAATGGTGCATGCAAGGAGATGGCGCCCAACAGTCCCCCGGCCACGGGGCCTGCCACC
ATACCCACGCCGAAACAAGCGCTCATGAGCCCGAAGTGGCGAGCCCGATCTTCCCCATCGGTGATGTCGG
CGATATAGGCGCCAGCAACCGCACCTGTGGCGCCGGTGATGCCGGCCACGATGCGTCCGGCGTAGAGGAT
CGAGATCGATCTCGATCCCGCGAAATTAATACGACTCACTATAGGGGAATTGTGAGCGGATAACAATTCC
CCTCTAGAAATAATTTTGTTTAACTTTAAGAAGGAGATATACATATGGGAAGTTCAGTAAAAATTATAAG
CAGGAAGAGCCTGGGTACGCAAAACGTGTACGACATCGGCGTGGAGAAGGACCACAACTTTCTGTTGAAG
AACGGCCTGGTTGCGAGCAACTGCTTCAATGGCGGCTCCGGTGGATCCGGGGGGTCCCTTGCCGAAACGG
GTGGTGGCTCGGGTGGTAGCGGCGGCTCCTTGCCGGAGAGCGGTGGCGGAAGTGGTGGCAGCGGTGGCTC
TATGGTGAGCAAAGGTGAAGAGTTGTTTACTGGTGTCGTGCCGATATTGGTCGAGCTGGACGGTGACGTA
AATGGCCATAAATTCAGCGTTCGTGGCGAAGGTGAAGGTGACGCCACCAATGGTAAACTGACGTTGAAGT
TCATCTGCACCACCGGTAAGTTGCCAGTTCCGTGGCCGACCCTGGTTACCACTTTGGGTTATGGCGTTGC
GTGCTTTGCGCGTTATCCGGATCACATGAAACAGCATGATTTTTTTAAAAGCGCAATGCCGGAAGGCTAC
GTGCAAGAGCGCACCATCAGTTTTAAGGACGATGGTACATATAAAACCCGTGCAGAAGTGAAATTCGAAG
GTGACACCCTCGTGAACCGCATCGTTCTCAAGGGCATCGACTTCAAAGAGGACGGCAACATTCTCGGCCA
CAAGTTGGAATACAATTTCAACAGCCACAAAGTTTACATCACCGCTGACAAACAAAAAAACGGGATTAAA
GCAAACTTCAAGACCCGTCATAATGTCGAGGACGGTGGTGTGCAGCTGGCGGACCACTACCAACAAAACA
CCCCGATTGGCGACGGCCCGGTTCTGTTGCCGGATAATCATTACCTGTCCCACCAGAGCAAACTGAGCAA
AGATCCGAATGAAAAACGTGATCACATGGTTCTGAAAGAACGTGTAACTGCGGCCGGTATCACGCATGAC
ATGGATGAACTGTACAAGGGTGGCAGCGGTGGTTCTGGCGGTTCTGAAAACCTGTACTTCCAGAGCGGCG
GCAGCGGCGGCTCCGGTGGCAGCCGTGGCGTGCCGCATATTGTTATGGTCGACGCGTATAAGCGCTACAA
GGGCGGTTCTGGTGGTTCGGGTGGCTCACATCACCACCACCACCATGGTGGCAGTGGTGGCTCGGGCGGT
TCTGCGGAGTATTGTCTGAGCTATGATACCGAAATCCTGACCGTTGAATATGGTTTCCTGCCAATCGGTA
AGATCGTGGAGGAGCGCATTGAATGTACGGTGTACACCGTTGATAAAAACGGCTTCGTGTATACCCAGCC
GATTGCTCAGTGGCATAACCGTGGTGAGCAGGAGGTGTTTGAGTACTGCCTTGAGGACGGTAGCATTATT
CGTGCGACCAAAGACCACAAGTTCATGACCACCGATGGTCAGATGCTGCCGATTGATGAGATCTTTGAAA
GAGGTCTGGATCTGAAGCAAGTTGATGGCCTGCCGGCAGCTAATGATGAGAACTATGCGCTGGCTGCGTA
ACTCGAGCACCACCACCACCACCACTGAGATCCGGCTGCTAACAAAGCCCGAAAGGAAGCTGAGTTGGCT
GCTGCCACCGCTGAGCAATAACTAGCATAACCCCTTGGGGCCTCTAAACGGGTCTTGAGGGGTTTTTTGC
TGAAAGGAGGAACTATATCCGGAT
Features (pLannotate 1.2.2; 21 found; start..end, strand, type, name):
     12..467     +  rep_origin     f1 ori (sequence partly withheld): f1 bacteriophage origin of replication; arrow indicates direction of (+) strand synthesis
    494..551     +  promoter       AmpR promoter (fragment): bla
    560..1375    -  CDS            KanR: aminoglycoside phosphotransferase; aph(3')-Ia; confers resistance to kanamycin in bacteria or G418 (Geneticin®) in eukaryotes
   1497..2085    +  rep_origin     ori: high-copy-number ColE1/pMB1/pBR322/pUC origin of replication
   2271..2413    -  misc_feature   bom: basis of mobility region from pBR322
   2515..2706    -  CDS            rop: Rop protein, which maintains plasmids at low copy number; rop
   2723..3103    +  CDS            YPB1_ECOLX: Protein predicted: Swiss-Prot protein existence level 4. From Escherichia coli.
   3175..3466    -  CDS            TcR (fragment): tetracycline efflux protein; tet; confers resistance to tetracycline
   3481..3502    -  protein_bind   CAP binding site: CAP binding activates transcription in the presence of cAMP. E. coli catabolite activator protein
   3515..4597    -  CDS            lacI: lac repressor; lacI; The lac repressor binds to the lac operator to inhibit transcription in E. coli. This inhibition can be relieved by adding lactose or isopropyl-β-D-thiogalactopyranoside (IPTG).
   4598..4675    -  promoter       lacI promoter: lacI
   4683..4962    -  CDS            TcR (fragment): tetracycline efflux protein; tet; confers resistance to tetracycline
   4988..5006    +  promoter       T7 promoter: promoter for bacteriophage T7 RNA polymerase
   5007..5031    +  protein_bind   lac operator: The lac repressor binds to the lac operator to inhibit transcription in E. coli. This inhibition can be relieved by adding lactose or isopropyl-β-D-thiogalactopyranoside (IPTG). lac repressor encoded by lacI
   5046..5068    +  RBS            RBS: efficient ribosome binding site from bacteriophage T7 gene 10 (Olins and Rangwala, 1989)
   5313..6029    +  CDS            mClover1.5: mClover1.5 is a fluorescent protein published in 2016, derived from Aequorea victoria. It is reported to be a monomer.
   6057..6074    +  CDS            TEV site (fragment): tobacco etch virus (TEV) protease recognition and cleavage site
   6225..6515    +  CDS            dnaE-N (fragment): DPO3A_SYNY3 - Experimental evidence at protein level: Swiss-Prot protein existence level 1. DNA polymerase III is a complex, multichain enzyme responsible for most of the replicative synthesis in bacteria. This DNA polymerase also exhibits 3' to 5' exonuclease activity. The alpha chain is the DNA polymerase (By similarity). From Synechocystis sp. (strain PCC 6803 / Kazusa).
   6579..6596    +  CDS            9xHis (fragment): 9xHis affinity tag
   6606..6655    +  CDS            SET1 (fragment): solubility-enhancement tag derived from T7 phage gene 10B
   6663..6710    +  terminator     T7 terminator: transcription terminator for bacteriophage T7 RNA polymerase
