[The description below was written by a language model from this plasmid's Addgene catalogue record and pLannotate feature annotations shown in this document.]
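Description:
mGreenLantern- T AND (A OR S)-SpyTag is a bacterial expression plasmid of about 6.7 kb built on pET 29b (+). It is propagated in E. coli through a ColE1/pMB1-type origin and selected with kanamycin via an aph(3')-Ia resistance gene. The backbone also carries an f1 origin, the bom region and rop; the catalogue entry nonetheless lists it as high copy. Expression follows the standard pET arrangement. A T7 promoter with an adjacent lac operator, a T7 gene 10 ribosome binding site and a T7 terminator flank the open reading frame. The plasmid-borne lacI keeps transcription repressed until IPTG induction in a host that supplies T7 RNA polymerase.

The synthetic insert encodes a single multidomain polypeptide. According to the depositor, it runs from CfaC through recognition sequences for sortases eSrtA(2A9) and eSrtA(4S9), then mGreenLantern, a TEV protease site, SpyTag003, a 6xHis tag, CfaN and a C-terminal SsrA tag, with repeated GGS linkers between modules. Automated annotation labels the fluorescent protein as the related mClover1.5 and detects CfaN as a DnaE-type N-intein fragment. It also marks a His-tag fragment downstream of that intein, which probably reflects residual backbone sequence rather than the tag position given by the depositor.

Placing the C- and N-terminal halves of the Cfa split intein at opposite ends of the chain suggests intramolecular splicing into a cyclised topology, which fits the associated publication's theme of autonomously compiled molecular topology, though the record does not spell this out. In such a loop, mGreenLantern would stay linked to the SpyTag anchor until both connecting arms are cut. This matches the stated purpose of releasing the protein from materials only after TEV treatment together with either of the two sortases.
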