Addgene plasmid #243780: mGreenLantern- T AND (A OR S)-SpyTag
Purpose: Expresses multifunctional construct enabling the AND(OR)-gated release of mGreenLantern from materials in response to TEV AND (sortase eSrtA(2A9) OR sortase eSrtA(4S9)) treatment. Contains a SpyTag for material tethering.
Depositing lab: Cole DeForest. Depositing organization: University of Washington. Publication: Boolean logic-gated protein presentation through autonomously compiled molecular topology. Gharios R, Ross ML, Li A, Kottantharayil SP, Hoye J, DeForest CA. Nat Chem Biol. 2025 Oct 9. doi: 10.1038/s41589-025-02037-5. PubMed 41068299.
Backbone
  Vector backbone: pET 29b (+)
  Vector type: Bacterial Expression
Growth in bacteria
  Bacterial resistance: Kanamycin, 50 μg/mL
  Growth temperature: 37°C
  Growth strain: DH5alpha
  Copy number: High Copy
Gene/Insert
  Gene/Insert name: mGreenLantern
  Species: Synthetic
  Tag / fusion protein: 6x His tag (C terminal on insert); SsrA (C terminal on insert)
  Cloning method: Restriction Enzyme; 5′ cloning site Unknown (unknown if destroyed)
Terms and licenses: Academic/Nonprofit Terms; Industry Terms: Not Available to Industry
Depositor comments: MGSS-CfaC-GGS(x3)-2A9c-GGS(x3)-4S9c-GGS(x3)-mGreenLantern-GGS(x3)-TEVc-GGS(x3)- SpyTag003-GGS(x3)-6xHis-GGS(x3)-CfaN-SsrA
How to cite: mGreenLantern- T AND (A OR S)-SpyTag was a gift from Cole DeForest (Addgene plasmid # 243780 ; http://n2t.net/addgene:243780 ; RRID:Addgene_243780)
